>Addgene plasmid #13871 | RCAS (A) cPitx1 (CT#70) | addgene partial sequence | sequence record 72564 | RCAS-F 5'-ACATGGGTGGTGGTATAGCGCTTGCG-3'
AAGGCAGGAAAGACAGCTATTGGTAATTGTGAAATACGCTTTTGTCTGTGTGCTGCAGGAGCTGAGCTGA
CTCTGCTGGTGGCCTCGCGTACCACTGTGGCCAGGCGGTAGCTGGGACGTGCAGCCGACCACCATGGATT
CCTTTAAAGGTGGAATGAATTTGGAGAGACTGCCCGAGAGCTTGAGACCCCAACCCTCCCATGACATGGC
TTCCAGCTTCCATTTGCAAAGATCCTCGGAGCCCAGAGACCCGATCGAGAACTCGGCCAGTGAATCCTCC
GACACGGAGGTGCCAGAAAAAGAGAGAAGCGGAGAGCAGAAAAACGAGGACGGGGCCGCCGACGACCCGG
CGAAGAAGAAGAAGCAACGGAGGCAGCGGACCCACTTCACCAGCCAGCAGCTGCAGGAGCTGGAGGCCAC
CTTCCAGCGGAACCGCTACCCCGATATGAGCATGCGGGAGGAGATCGCCGTGTGGACGAACCTCACCGAG
CCCCGCGTCCGGGTGTGGTTCAAGAACCGCCGAGCCAAGTGGAGAAAGCGGGAGCGGAACCAGCAGATGG
ACCTGTGCAAGAACGGCTACGTGCCGCAGTTCAGCGGGCTGATGCAGCCCTACGACGACATGTACGCCGG
GTACCCCTACAACAACTGGGCCACCAAAAGCCTCACCCCGGCGCCGCTCTCCACCAAGAGCTTCACCTTC
TTCAACTCCATGAGCCCCCTCTCCTCGCAGTCCATGTTCTCGGCTCCCAGCAGCATCTCCTCCATGAACA
TGCCCTCCGGGATGGGCCACTCGGCCGTGCCGGGCATGGCCAACTCCGGCCTCAACAACATCAACAACAT
CAGCGGCTCCTCGCTCAACTCGGCCATGTCCTCGCCCGCTTGTCCCTATGGGCCGCCGGGCTCTCCCTAC
AGCGTGTACCGGGACACTTGTAACTCCAGCCTGGCCAGCCTCAGACTGAAATCAAAGCAGCACTCCAGTT
TCGGCTACAGCAGTTTGCAGAGCCCCGGCTCCAGCCTAAACGCCTGTCAGTACAACAGT
