[The description below was written by a language model from this plasmid's Addgene catalogue record.]
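Description:
RCAS (A) cPitx1 is an avian retroviral expression construct built on the RCASBP (A) backbone, a roughly 11.6 kb proviral plasmid. RCAS vectors are replication-competent derivatives of avian leukosis/Rous sarcoma virus in which the src oncogene has been replaced by a cloning site; the "BP" designation refers to the Bryan high-titre polymerase variant, and "(A)" denotes the subgroup A envelope, which determines which avian cells can be infected. In bacteria the plasmid is maintained as a high-copy construct under ampicillin selection. No feature table accompanies the record, so the precise positions of the viral and bacterial elements are not documented here.

The payload is the entire open reading frame of chicken Pitx1 (PITX1, also known as PTX1), a paired-like homeodomain transcription factor, carried on an insert of about 900 bp. It was introduced by restriction cloning at the ClaI site; the 5′ ClaI site was destroyed in the process, and the record does not say whether the 3′ site survived. The record names no separate promoter. In RCAS vectors generally, an insert at this position is expressed from a spliced transcript driven by the viral long terminal repeat. No tags or reporters are listed.

Because the provirus retains the viral genes needed for replication, transfected permissive avian cells produce infectious virus that spreads through susceptible tissue, giving sustained, widespread misexpression of the inserted gene. The associated publication concerns the role of Pitx1 upstream of Tbx4 in specifying hindlimb identity, consistent with use of this construct for ectopic Pitx1 expression in chick embryonic tissue such as the developing limb.
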