Addgene plasmid #13871: RCAS (A) cPitx1 (CT#70)
Depositing lab: Cliff Tabin. Depositing organization: Harvard Medical School. Publication: Role of Pitx1 upstream of Tbx4 in specification of hindlimb identity. Logan M, Tabin CJ. Science. 1999 Mar 12. 283(5408):1736-9. 10.1126/science.283.5408.1736 PubMed 10073939.
Backbone
  Vector backbone: RCASBP (A)
  Backbone size w/o insert (bp): 11600
  Vector type: Retroviral ; avian expression
Growth in bacteria
  Bacterial resistance: Ampicillin, 100 μg/mL
  Growth temperature: 37°C
  Growth strain: DH5alpha
  Copy number: High Copy
Gene/Insert
  Gene/Insert name: pitx1
  Species: G. gallus (chicken)
  Insert size (bp): 900
  Entrez Gene: PITX1 (a.k.a. PTX1)
  Cloning method: Restriction Enzyme; 5′ cloning site ClaI (destroyed during cloning); 3′ cloning site ClaI (unknown if destroyed)
  Sequencing primers: 5′ RCAS-F
Terms and licenses: Academic/Nonprofit Terms; Industry Terms: Not Available to Industry
Depositor comments: The entire open reading frame of chick Pitx1 was cloned into the RCAS plasmid using conventional methods
How to cite: RCAS (A) cPitx1 (CT#70) was a gift from Cliff Tabin (Addgene plasmid # 13871 ; http://n2t.net/addgene:13871 ; RRID:Addgene_13871)
